Addgene plasmid #27866: pUT1770-HQ858784
Depositing lab: John Gray & Erich Grotewold. Depositing organization: University of Toledo. Publication: The Maize TFome--development of a transcription factor open reading frame collection for functional genomics. Burdo B, Gray J, Goetting-Minesky MP, Wittler B, Hunt M, Li T, Velliquette D, Thomas J, Gentzel I, dos Santos Brito M, Mejia-Guerra MK, Connolly LN, Qaisi D, Li W, Casas MI, Doseff AI, Grotewold E. Plant J. 2014 Oct;80(2):356-66. doi: 10.1111/tpj.12623. Epub 2014 Aug 26. PubMed 25053252.
Backbone
  Vector backbone: pENTR/SD
  Backbone manufacturer: Invitrogen
  Backbone size w/o insert (bp): 2601
  Vector type: Entry vector
Growth in bacteria
  Bacterial resistance: Kanamycin, 50 μg/mL
  Growth temperature: 37°C
  Growth strain: DH5alpha
  Growth instructions: E. coli TOP10
  Copy number: Low Copy
Gene/Insert
  Gene/Insert name: HB homeobox transcription factor from EE011258
  Species: Zea mays
  Insert size (bp): 2562
  GenBank ID: HQ858784
  Cloning method: Restriction Enzyme
  Sequencing primers: 5′ M13 For; 3′ M13 Rev
Terms and licenses: Academic/Nonprofit Terms; Industry Terms: Not Available to Industry
Depositor comments: This CDS was amplified using PCR from a full length cDNA template from the Maize Full-length cDNA Project (www.maizecdna.org) and the PCR product included the stop codon. The PCR product was cloned into a Gateway pENTR/SD vector. Further information on this gene may be obtained at www.grassius.org using the GenBank number. (The second half of the plasmid name is the GenBank Number for the sequence of the insert)
How to cite: pUT1770-HQ858784 was a gift from John Gray & Erich Grotewold (Addgene plasmid # 27866 ; http://n2t.net/addgene:27866 ; RRID:Addgene_27866)
