[The description below was written by a language model from this plasmid's Addgene catalogue record and pLannotate feature annotations shown in this document.]
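Description:
pUT1770-HQ858784 is a Gateway entry clone built on the Invitrogen pENTR/SD backbone and carrying the coding sequence of a maize (Zea mays) HB homeobox transcription factor. It belongs to a collection of maize transcription factor open reading frames assembled for functional genomics. The plasmid is propagated in E. coli under kanamycin selection through an aminoglycoside phosphotransferase (KanR) gene. It replicates from a ColE1/pUC-type origin; the annotation calls this origin high copy, whereas the catalogue entry lists the plasmid as low copy. The depositor's full sequence is 5,163 nt, which matches the stated 2,601 bp backbone plus a 2,562 bp insert.

The insert sits between attL1 and attL2, the recombination sites that allow LR Clonase-mediated transfer of the ORF into any attR-containing destination vector. Just downstream of attL1 lies the bacteriophage T7 gene 10 ribosome binding site characteristic of the SD version of pENTR, which supports translation in bacterial systems once the cassette is placed behind a suitable promoter. According to the depositor, the CDS was PCR-amplified from a full-length maize cDNA clone and retains its native stop codon, so it suits native or N-terminally tagged expression rather than C-terminal fusions. The automated annotation labels the ORF as Arabidopsis ATHB-14 (PHB), an adaxial-fate determinant. This reflects protein similarity and suggests the maize gene is a related homeobox factor, not that the insert is of Arabidopsis origin. A T7 promoter beyond attL2 points back toward the insert, and rrnB T1 and T2 terminators upstream of attL1 shield the cassette from read-through transcription. The short lacI and lacZα fragments are backbone remnants. The entry clone itself has no promoter positioned to drive sense expression of the ORF.
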