Features (pLannotate 1.2.2; 11 found; start..end, strand, type, name):
      1..100     +  protein_bind   attL1: mutant version of attL; recombination site for the Gateway® LR reaction LR Clonase™
    112..132     +  RBS            RBS: efficient ribosome binding site from bacteriophage T7 gene 10 (Olins and Rangwala, 1989)
    196..2703    +  CDS            ATHB-14: ATB14_ARATH - Also known as PHB. Experimental evidence at protein level: Swiss-Prot protein existence level 1. Probable transcription factor involved in the determination of adaxial-abaxial polarity in ovule primordium. Specifies adaxial leaf fates. From Arabidopsis thaliana (Mouse-ear cress).
   2720..2819    -  protein_bind   attL2: mutant version of attL; recombination site for the Gateway® LR reaction LR Clonase™
   2837..2855    -  promoter       T7 promoter: promoter for bacteriophage T7 RNA polymerase
   2989..3798    +  CDS            KanR: aminoglycoside phosphotransferase; aph(3')-Ia; confers resistance to kanamycin in bacteria or G418 (Geneticin®) in eukaryotes
   3945..4533    +  rep_origin     ori: high-copy-number ColE1/pMB1/pBR322/pUC origin of replication
   4716..4808    +  CDS            lacI (fragment): lac repressor; lacI; The lac repressor binds to the lac operator to inhibit transcription in E. coli. This inhibition can be relieved by adding lactose or isopropyl-β-D-thiogalactopyranoside (IPTG).
   4863..4890    -  terminator     rrnB T2 terminator: transcription terminator T2 from the E. coli rrnB gene
   5022..5065    +  terminator     rrnB T1 terminator: Escherichia coli rrnB; transcription terminator T1 from the E. coli rrnB gene
   5112..5148    -  CDS            lacZα (fragment): LacZα fragment of β-galactosidase; lacZ fragment
>Addgene plasmid #27866 | pUT1770-HQ858784 | depositor full sequence | sequence record 13140 | Author sequence
CAAATAATGATTTTATTTTGACTGATAGTGACCTGTTCGTTGCAACAAATTGATGAGCAATGCTTTTTTA
TAATGCCAACTTTGTACAAAAAAGCAGGCTCCGCGGCCGCCTTGTTTAACTTTAAGAAGGAGCCCTTCAC
CATGGCGGCGGTGGCGAGCAGGGAGAGGCTCTCCCCGGGCGCCGCGCCGCAGGTGGACGCGGGCAAGTAC
GTGCGGTACACGCCGGAGCAGGTGGAGGCACTGGAGCGCGTCTACAGCGAGTGCCCCAAGCCCAGCTCGC
TGCGCCGGCAGCACCTCATCAGGGACTGCCCCATCCTCCGCAACATCGAGCCCAAGCAGATCAAGGTCTG
GTTCCAGAACCGCAGATGCCGGGAGAAGCAGCGCAAGGAGTCCTCTCGTCTACAAACCGTGAACCGGAAG
CTGAGTGCGATGAACAAGCTGTTGATGGAGGAGAATGACCGGCTGCAGAAGCAGGTTTCCCGTCTCGTCT
TTGACAACGGGTATATGAAGAATCGACTCCACAGTCCTTCTGTAGCCACCACCGACACAAGCTGTGAGTC
TGTGGTGACAAGTGGTCAGCACAACCAACAGCAAAACCCAGCAGTTCTGCATCCTCCACAAAGGGATGCG
AACAACCCAGCAGGTCTACTCGCTATTGCTGAGGAGACATTGGCAGAGTTCATGTCCAAGGCGACTGGAA
CTGCTGTCAACTGGGTGCAAATGGTTGGGATGAAGCCTGGTCCGGATTCCGTTGGAATCATCGCTGTTTC
GCACAACTGCAGCGGCGTAGCAGCACGAGCTTGCGGCCTTGTGAGCCTTGAGCCCACAAAGGTTGCTGAG
ATCCTTAAGGATCGTGCATCGTGGTATCGCGATTGTCGGCATGTTGATGTCCTCCATGTTATCCCTACGG
GTAACGGTGGAACGATTGAGCTGATCTATATGCAGACTTATGCACTGACAACTCTCGCGGAACCACGAGA
CTTTTGGACGCTCCGATACACTAGTGGTCTTGACGATGGCAGTCTTGTGATCTGCGAAAGGTCATTGACT
CAGTCCACTGGAGGTCCTTCTGGACCTAACACTCCAAATTTTATCAGAGCTGAGGTGCTTCCTAGTGGTT
ATCTGATTCGACCCTGTGATGGGGGAGGTTCCATGATTTACATTGTGGATCATGTTAATCTGAATGCTTG
TAGTGTGCCTGAGGTTCTTCGGCCACTCTATGAATCCCCTAAGATACTGGCACAGAAGATGACTGCGGCG
GCGTTGCGACACATTAGGCAAATTGCACATGAGTCAAGTGGTGAAATGCCCTATGGTGCTGGGCGACAGC
CGGCTGTTCTCAGAACTTTCAGTCAAAGGCTCAGCAGAGGCTTCAATGATGCTGTGAGTGGCTTTCCAGA
TGATGGCTGGTCTTGTTTGTTGAACACCGATGGTGCTGAGGATATTACAGTTACAATCAACTCATCTCCA
AATAAACTTGTTGGGTCTCATGTCAGCGCTTCCCCATTATTTTCTGCTATGGGGGGTGGAATCATGTGCG
CAAAAGCATCGATGCTGCTGCAGAATGTGCCACCTGCTCTACTTGTGCGATTTTTGAGGGAGCATCGGTC
TGAATGGGCTGATCCTGGCATCGATGCTTATTCTGTCGCCTCTTTGAGGGCCAACCCATACACTGTTCCA
GGTTTAAGGGCTGGTGGGTTTATGGGCAACCAGGTTATACTGCCCCTTGCACGCACCTTGGAGCATGAAG
AGTCCTTGGAGGTTATTAGGCTTGAAGGACATGGCTTTAGCCATGAGGAGGTGCTTATGTCCCGGGATAT
GTTTCTTCTACAGCTGTGCAGTGGCGTCGACGAGGATGCACCTGGTGCGTGTGCACAGCTTGTCTTTGCT
CCTATTGATGAATCTTTTGCCGACGATGCACCGTTGCTGCCCTCAGGCTTCCGTGTGATACCGCTTGATG
CTAAGACGGATGTGCCAACGGCCACCACACGCACGCTTGACCTTGCCTCTGCGCTCGAGGTTGGATCAGG
TGGAAGCGGCATGCGCGCTTCATGCGATGGTTCCGGCACGTGCGCCACGAGATCGGTCCTGACCATCGCC
TTCCAGTTCTCGTTCGAGAACCACCTTCGCGAGAGCGTGGCGGCAATGGCCAAGCAGTACGTCAGGGGCG
TGATGGCCTCCGTGCAGAGGGTGGCCATGGCGATCGCTCCTTCTCGCCTCGGTTCGCGTATCGAACTGAA
GCATCCGCCGGGCTCTCCCGAGGCACTTGCACTAGCTACGTGGATTGGCAGGAGCTACAGGGCGCACACT
GGAACGGAGATCCGCTGGTCGGACACCGAAGGCGCGGACTCTCCACTGATGCTGTTCTGGAAGCACAGCG
ACGCGATACTCTGCTGCTCTCTGAAGCCGCCGGCTTTCACGCTCAAGTTCGCCAACAGCGCCGGCTTCGA
CATCCTGGAGACGACGATGGTGAACATCCAGGACCTGCCGCTGGAGGCGGTCCTCGACGAGGAGGGCCAG
AAGGCCCTGTCCGCGCAGCTCCCCGCGATCATGCAGCAGGGCCTGGCGTACCTCCCCGGTGGCGTGTGCA
GGTCGAGCATGGGGCGGCAGGCGTCGTACGAGCAGGCAGTGGCGTGGAAGGTGGTGGGTGACGACGGCGC
CCCGCAGTGCCTGGCGCTCATGCTCGCCAACTGGACCTTCATCAAGGGTGGGCGCGCCGACCCAGCTTTC
TTGTACAAAGTTGGCATTATAAGAAAGCATTGCTTATCAATTTGTTGCAACGAACAGGTCACTATCAGTC
AAAATAAAATCATTATTTGCCATCCAGCTGATATCCCCTATAGTGAGTCGTATTACATGGTCATAGCTGT
TTCCTGGCAGCTCTGGCCCGTGTCTCAAAATCTCTGATGTTACATTGCACAAGATAAAAATATATCATCA
TGAACAATAAAACTGTCTGCTTACATAAACAGTAATACAAGGGGTGTTATGAGCCATATTCAACGGGAAA
CGTCGAGGCCGCGATTAAATTCCAACATGGATGCTGATTTATATGGGTATAAATGGGCTCGCGATAATGT
CGGGCAATCAGGTGCGACAATCTATCGCTTGTATGGGAAGCCCGATGCGCCAGAGTTGTTTCTGAAACAT
GGCAAAGGTAGCGTTGCCAATGATGTTACAGATGAGATGGTCAGACTAAACTGGCTGACGGAATTTATGC
CTCTTCCGACCATCAAGCATTTTATCCGTACTCCTGATGATGCATGGTTACTCACCACTGCGATCCCCGG
AAAAACAGCATTCCAGGTATTAGAAGAATATCCTGATTCAGGTGAAAATATTGTTGATGCGCTGGCAGTG
TTCCTGCGCCGGTTGCATTCGATTCCTGTTTGTAATTGTCCTTTTAACAGCGATCGCGTATTTCGTCTCG
CTCAGGCGCAATCACGAATGAATAACGGTTTGGTTGATGCGAGTGATTTTGATGACGAGCGTAATGGCTG
GCCTGTTGAACAAGTCTGGAAAGAAATGCATAAACTTTTGCCATTCTCACCGGATTCAGTCGTCACTCAT
GGTGATTTCTCACTTGATAACCTTATTTTTGACGAGGGGAAATTAATAGGTTGTATTGATGTTGGACGAG
TCGGAATCGCAGACCGATACCAGGATCTTGCCATCCTATGGAACTGCCTCGGTGAGTTTTCTCCTTCATT
ACAGAAACGGCTTTTTCAAAAATATGGTATTGATAATCCTGATATGAATAAATTGCAGTTTCATTTGATG
CTCGATGAGTTTTTCTAATCAGAATTGGTTAATTGGTTGTAACACTGGCAGAGCATTACGCTGACTTGAC
GGGACGGCGCAAGCTCATGACCAAAATCCCTTAACGTGAGTTACGCGTCGTTCCACTGAGCGTCAGACCC
CGTAGAAAAGATCAAAGGATCTTCTTGAGATCCTTTTTTTCTGCGCGTAATCTGCTGCTTGCAAACAAAA
AAACCACCGCTACCAGCGGTGGTTTGTTTGCCGGATCAAGAGCTACCAACTCTTTTTCCGAAGGTAACTG
GCTTCAGCAGAGCGCAGATACCAAATACTGTCCTTCTAGTGTAGCCGTAGTTAGGCCACCACTTCAAGAA
CTCTGTAGCACCGCCTACATACCTCGCTCTGCTAATCCTGTTACCAGTGGCTGCTGCCAGTGGCGATAAG
TCGTGTCTTACCGGGTTGGACTCAAGACGATAGTTACCGGATAAGGCGCAGCGGTCGGGCTGAACGGGGG
GTTCGTGCACACAGCCCAGCTTGGAGCGAACGACCTACACCGAACTGAGATACCTACAGCGTGAGCATTG
AGAAAGCGCCACGCTTCCCGAAGGGAGAAAGGCGGACAGGTATCCGGTAAGCGGCAGGGTCGGAACAGGA
GAGCGCACGAGGGAGCTTCCAGGGGGAAACGCCTGGTATCTTTATAGTCCTGTCGGGTTTCGCCACCTCT
GACTTGAGCGTCGATTTTTGTGATGCTCGTCAGGGGGGCGGAGCCTATGGAAAAACGCCAGCAACGCGGC
CTTTTTACGGTTCCTGGCCTTTTGCTGGCCTTTTGCTCACATGTTCTTTCCTGCGTTATCCCCTGATTCT
GTGGATAACCGTATTACCGCCTTTGAGTGAGCTGATACCGCTCGCCGCAGCCGAACGACCGAGCGCAGCG
AGTCAGTGAGCGAGGAAGCGGAAGAGCGCCCAATACGCAAACCGCCTCTCCCCGCGCGTTGGCCGATTCA
TTAATGCAGCTGGCACGACAGGTTTCCCGACTGGAAAGCGGGCAGTGAGCGCAACGCAATTAATACGCGT
ACCGCTAGCCAGGAAGAGTTTGTAGAAACGCAAAAAGGCCATCCGTCAGGATGGCCTTCTGCTTAGTTTG
ATGCCTGGCAGTTTATGGCGGGCGTCCTGCCCGCCACCCTCCGGGCCGTTGCTTCACAACGTTCAAATCC
GCTCCCGGCGGATTTGTCCTACTCAGGAGAGCGTTCACCGACAAACAACAGATAAAACGAAAGGCCCAGT
CTTCCGACTGAGCCTTTCGTTTTATTTGATGCCTGGCAGTTCCCTACTCTCGCGTTAACGCTAGCATGGA
TGTTTTCCCAGTCACGACGTTGTAAAACGACGGCCAGTCTTAAGCTCGGGCCC
