>Addgene plasmid #27866 | pUT1770-HQ858784 | addgene partial sequence | sequence record 34156 | 27866 with M13pUC-fwd
ATGATTTTATTTTGACTGATAGTGACCTGTTCGTTGCAACAAATTGATGAGCAATGCTTTTTTATAATGC
CAACTTTGTACAAAAAAGCAGGCTCCGCGGCCGCCTTGTTTAACTTTAAAAAGGAGCCCTTCACCATGGC
GGCGGTGGCGAGCAGGGAGAGGCTCTCCCCGGGCGCCGCGCCGCAGGTGGACGCGGGCAAGTACGTGCGG
TACACGCCGGAGCAGGTGGAGGCACTGGAGCGCGTCTACAGCGAGTGCCCCAAGCCCAGCTCGCTGCGCC
GGCAGCACCTCATCAGGGACTGCCCCATCCTCCGCAACATCGAGCCCAAGCAGATCAAGGTCTGGTTCCA
GAACCGCAGATGCCGGGAGAAGCAGCGCAAGGAGTCCTCTCGTCTACAAACCGTGAACCGGAAGCTGAGT
GCGATGAACAAGCTGTTGATGGAGGAGAATGACCGGCTGCAGAAGCAGGTTTCCCGTCTCGTCTTTGACA
ACGGGTATATGAAGAATCGACTCCACAGTCCTTCTGTAGCCACCACCGACACAAGCTGTGAGTCTGTGGT
GACAAGTGGTCAGCACAACCAACAGCAAAACCCAGCAGTTCTGCATCCTCCACAAAGGGATGCGAACAAC
CCAGCAGGTCTACTCGCTATTGCTGAGGAGACATTGGCAGAGTTCATGTCCAAGGCGACTGGAACTGCTG
TCAACTGGGTGCAAATGGTTGGGATGAAGCCTGGTCCGGATTCCGTTGGAATCATCGCTGTTTCGCACAA
CTGCAGCGGCGTAGCAGCACGAGCTTGCGGCCTTGTGAGCCTTGAGCCCACAAAGGTTGCTGAGATCCTT
AAGGATCGTGCATCGTGGTATCGCGATTGT
